Addgene plasmid #82033: pICE-HA-MRE11-WT
Purpose: Plasmid for constitutive or doxycycline-inducible expression of wild-type human MRE11. Confers resistance to puromycin. Use T-REx cells for doxycycline-inducible expression.
Depositing lab: Sébastien Britton & Patrick Calsou. Depositing organization: CNRS, Delegation Midi Pyrenees. Publication: Coordinated nuclease activities counteract Ku at single-ended DNA double-strand breaks. Chanut P, Britton S, Coates J, Jackson SP, Calsou P. Nat Commun. 2016 Sep 19;7:12889. doi: 10.1038/ncomms12889. PubMed 27641979.
Backbone
  Vector backbone: pICE
  Backbone manufacturer: Synthetic - Addgene Plasmid #46960
  Backbone size w/o insert (bp): 5023
  Total vector size (bp): 7150
  Modifications to backbone: HA Tag and cloning sites
  Vector type: Mammalian Expression
  Selectable markers: Puromycin
Growth in bacteria
  Bacterial resistance: Ampicillin, 100 μg/mL
  Growth temperature: 37°C
  Growth strain: DH5alpha
  Copy number: High Copy
Gene/Insert
  Gene/Insert name: MRE11 (alt name: MRE11A)
  Species: H. sapiens (human)
  Insert size (bp): 2127
  Entrez Gene: MRE11 (a.k.a. ATLD, HNGS1, MRE11A, MRE11B)
  Promoter: CMV-tet
  Tag / fusion protein: HA (N terminal on backbone)
  Cloning method: Restriction Enzyme; 5′ cloning site AgeI (not destroyed); 3′ cloning site KpnI (not destroyed)
  Sequencing primers: 5′ CMV-F; 3′ BGH-R
Resource information
  A portion of this plasmid was derived from a plasmid made by: I.M.A.G.E. clone #5181691
Terms and licenses: Academic/Nonprofit Terms; Industry Terms: Not Available to Industry
How to cite: pICE-HA-MRE11-WT was a gift from Sébastien Britton & Patrick Calsou (Addgene plasmid # 82033 ; http://n2t.net/addgene:82033 ; RRID:Addgene_82033)
