[The description below was written by a language model from this plasmid's Addgene catalogue record and pLannotate feature annotations shown in this document.]
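Description:
pICE-HA-MRE11-WT is a mammalian expression plasmid of about 7.15 kb, built on the synthetic pICE backbone modified to carry an HA tag and cloning sites. It expresses wild-type human MRE11 (MRE11A), the nuclease subunit of the MRN complex that acts in DNA double-strand break repair, recombination and telomere maintenance. In E. coli it is maintained at high copy from a ColE1/pUC-type origin and selected with ampicillin through the β-lactamase gene. An f1 phage origin is also present, along with residual lac promoter/operator and lacI fragments that are backbone remnants.

The roughly 2.1 kb MRE11 coding sequence, cloned between AgeI and KpnI sites, is fused to an N-terminal HA epitope supplied by the backbone. The tag is recorded in the catalogue fields but was not annotated separately in the feature tables. Transcription is driven by a "CMV-tet" promoter, consisting of the CMV immediate-early enhancer and promoter followed by short tet operator sequences, which the annotation software labels as PLtetO-1 and TRE3GV fragments. It ends at the bovine growth hormone polyadenylation signal. In ordinary cells this promoter is constitutively active. In T-REx cells, which express the Tet repressor, the operators hold the promoter off until doxycycline releases the repressor, giving inducible expression.

A separate SV40 promoter drives puromycin N-acetyltransferase, followed by an SV40 poly(A) signal, for selecting transfected or stable mammalian cells. A short bleomycin-resistance gene fragment after it appears to be a nonfunctional leftover. The two sequence records differ by only three nucleotides, within the bacterial origin, and give the same annotation. The plasmid suits tagged MRE11 expression in studies of DNA double-strand break processing.
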