Features (pLannotate 1.2.2; 20 found; start..end, strand, type, name):
     58..2181    +  CDS            MRE11: MRE11_HUMAN - Also known as HNGS1, MRE11A. Experimental evidence at protein level: Swiss-Prot protein existence level 1. Component of the MRN complex, which plays a central role in double-strand break (DSB) repair, DNA recombination, maintenance of telomere integrity and meiosis (PubMed:9651580, PubMed:9590181, PubMed:9705271, PubMed:11741547, PubMed:29670289). The complex possesses single-strand endonuclease activity and double-strand- specific 3'-5' exonuclease activity, which are provided by MRE11 (PubMed:9651580, PubMed:9590181, PubMed:9705271, PubMed:11741547, PubMed:29670289). RAD50 may
   2237..2461    +  polyA_signal   bGH poly(A) signal: bovine growth hormone polyadenylation signal
   2465..2486    +  promoter       SV40 promoter (fragment): SV40 enhancer and early promoter
   2507..2935    +  rep_origin     f1 ori (sequence partly withheld): f1 bacteriophage origin of replication; arrow indicates direction of (+) strand synthesis
   2949..3278    +  promoter       SV40 promoter: SV40 enhancer and early promoter
   3330..3929    +  CDS            PuroR: puromycin N-acetyltransferase; pac from Streptomyces alboniger; confers resistance to puromycin
   3939..4064    +  CDS            ble (fragment): BLE_KLEPN - Experimental evidence at protein level: Swiss-Prot protein existence level 1. Binding protein with a strong affinity to the bleomycin family of antibiotics. Binds to CL990; an antimitotic-antibiotic compound. From Klebsiella pneumoniae.
   4059..4180    +  polyA_signal   SV40 poly(A) signal: SV40 polyadenylation signal
   4254..4270    -  protein_bind   lac operator: The lac repressor binds to the lac operator to inhibit transcription in E. coli. This inhibition can be relieved by adding lactose or isopropyl-β-D-thiogalactopyranoside (IPTG). lac repressor encoded by lacI
   4278..4308    -  promoter       lac promoter: promoter for the E. coli lac operon
   4323..4344    -  protein_bind   CAP binding site: CAP binding activates transcription in the presence of cAMP. E. coli catabolite activator protein
   4357..4449    -  CDS            lacI (fragment): lac repressor; lacI; The lac repressor binds to the lac operator to inhibit transcription in E. coli. This inhibition can be relieved by adding lactose or isopropyl-β-D-thiogalactopyranoside (IPTG).
   4632..5220    -  rep_origin     ori: high-copy-number ColE1/pMB1/pBR322/pUC origin of replication
   5391..6251    -  CDS            AmpR: β-lactamase; bla; confers resistance to ampicillin, carbenicillin, and related antibiotics
   6252..6356    -  promoter       AmpR promoter: bla
   6428..6807    +  enhancer       CMV enhancer: human cytomegalovirus immediate early enhancer
   6808..7011    +  promoter       CMV promoter: human cytomegalovirus (CMV) immediate early promoter
   7013..7032    +  promoter       PLtetO-1 promoter (fragment): modified phage lambda PL promoter with tet operator sites (Lutz and Bujard, 1997)
   7034..7053    +  promoter       PLtetO-1 promoter (fragment): modified phage lambda PL promoter with tet operator sites (Lutz and Bujard, 1997)
   7061..7094    +  promoter       TRE3GV promoter (fragment): 3rd-generation Tet-responsive promoter that can be activated by binding of Tet-On® 3G, optimized for retroviral and lentiviral vectors
>Addgene plasmid #82033 | pICE-HA-MRE11-WT | addgene full sequence | sequence record 490398 | Addgene NGS Result
AAGCTTGCGGCCGCCGCCACCATGTACCCCTACGATGTGCCTGACTACGCCACCGGTATGAGTACTGCAG
ATGCACTTGATGATGAAAACACATTTAAAATATTAGTTGCAACAGATATTCATCTTGGATTTATGGAGAA
AGATGCAGTCAGAGGAAATGATACGTTTGTAACACTCGATGAAATTTTAAGACTTGCCCAGGAAAATGAA
GTGGATTTTATTTTGTTAGGTGGTGATCTTTTTCATGAAAATAAGCCCTCAAGGAAAACATTACATACCT
GCCTCGAGTTATTAAGAAAATATTGTATGGGTGATCGGCCTGTCCAGTTTGAAATTCTCAGTGATCAGTC
AGTCAACTTTGGTTTTAGTAAGTTTCCATGGGTGAACTATCAAGATGGCAACCTCAACATTTCAATTCCA
GTGTTTAGTATTCATGGCAATCATGACGATCCCACAGGGGCAGATGCACTTTGTGCCTTGGACATTTTAA
GTTGTGCTGGATTTGTAAATCACTTTGGACGTTCAATGTCTGTGGAGAAGATAGACATTAGTCCGGTTTT
GCTTCAAAAAGGAAGCACAAAGATTGCGCTATATGGTTTAGGATCCATTCCAGATGAAAGGCTCTATCGA
ATGTTTGTCAATAAAAAAGTAACAATGTTGAGACCAAAGGAAGATGAGAACTCTTGGTTTAACTTATTTG
TGATTCATCAGAACAGGAGTAAACATGGAAGTACTAACTTCATTCCAGAACAATTTTTGGATGACTTCAT
TGATCTTGTTATCTGGGGCCATGAACATGAGTGTAAAATAGCTCCAACCAAAAATGAACAACAGCTGTTT
TATATCTCACAACCTGGAAGCTCAGTGGTTACTTCTCTTTCCCCAGGAGAAGCTGTAAAGAAACATGTTG
GTTTGCTGCGTATTAAAGGGAGGAAGATGAATATGCATAAAATTCCTCTTCACACAGTGCGGCAGTTTTT
CATGGAGGATATTGTTCTAGCTAATCATCCAGACATTTTTAACCCAGATAATCCTAAAGTAACCCAAGCC
ATACAAAGCTTCTGTTTGGAGAAGATTGAAGAAATGCTTGAAAATGCTGAACGGGAACGTCTGGGTAATT
CTCACCAGCCAGAGAAGCCTCTTGTACGACTGCGAGTGGACTATAGTGGAGGTTTTGAACCTTTCAGTGT
TCTTCGCTTTAGCCAGAAATTTGTGGATCGGGTAGCTAATCCAAAAGACATTATCCATTTTTTCAGGCAT
AGAGAACAAAAGGAAAAAACAGGAGAAGAGATCAACTTTGGGAAACTTATCACAAAGCCTTCAGAAGGAA
CAACTTTAAGGGTAGAAGATCTTGTAAAACAGTACTTTCAAACCGCAGAGAAGAATGTGCAGCTCTCACT
GCTAACAGAAAGAGGGATGGGTGAAGCAGTACAAGAATTTGTGGACAAGGAGGAGAAAGATGCCATTGAG
GAATTAGTGAAATACCAGTTGGAAAAAACACAGCGATTTCTTAAAGAACGTCACATTGATGCCCTCGAAG
ACAAAATCGATGAGGAGGTACGTCGTTTCAGAGAAACCAGACAAAAAAATACTAATGAAGAAGATGATGA
AGTCCGTGAGGCTATGACCAGGGCCAGAGCACTCAGATCTCAGTCAGAGGAGTCTGCTTCTGCCTTTAGT
GCTGATGACCTTATGAGTATAGATTTAGCAGAACAGATGGCTAATGACTCTGATGATAGCATCTCAGCAG
CAACCAACAAAGGAAGAGGCCGAGGAAGAGGTCGAAGAGGTGGAAGAGGGCAGAATTCAGCATCGAGAGG
AGGGTCTCAAAGAGGAAGAGCAGACACTGGTCTGGAGACTTCTACCCGTAGCAGGAACTCAAAGACTGCT
GTGTCAGCATCTAGAAATATGTCTATTATAGATGCCTTTAAATCTACAAGACAGCAGCCTTCCCGAAATG
TCACTACTAAGAATTATTCAGAGGTGATTGAGGTAGATGAATCAGATGTGGAAGAAGACATTTTTCCTAC
CACTTCAAAGACAGATCAAAGGTGGTCCAGCACATCATCCAGCAAAATCATGTCCCAGAGTCAAGTATCG
AAAGGGGTTGATTTTGAATCAAGTGAGGATGATGATGATGATCCTTTTATGAACACTAGTTCTTTAAGAA
GAAATAGAAGATAAGGTACCCTCGAGACGCGTCTGCAGTCTAGATAAACCCGCTGATCAGCCTCGACTGT
GCCTTCTAGTTGCCAGCCATCTGTTGTTTGCCCCTCCCCCGTGCCTTCCTTGACCCTGGAAGGTGCCACT
CCCACTGTCCTTTCCTAATAAAATGAGGAAATTGCATCGCATTGTCTGAGTAGGTGTCATTCTATTCTGG
GGGGTGGGGTGGGGCAGGACAGCAAGGGGGAGGATTGGGAAGACAATAGCAGGCATGCTGGGGATGCGGT
GGGCTCTATGGCTTCTGAGGCGGAAAGAACCAGCTGGGGCTCTAGGGGGTATCCCC
[124 nt withheld, positions 2507-2630]
C
[91 nt withheld, positions 2632-2722]
A
[49 nt withheld, positions 2724-2772]
CCTTTGACGTTGGAGTCCACGTTCTTT
[37 nt withheld, positions 2800-2836]
ACCCTATCTCGGTCTATTCTTTTGATTTATAAGGGATTTTGCCGATTTCGGCCTATTGGTTAAAAAATGA
GCTGATTTAACAAAAATTTAACGCGAATTAATTCTGTGGAATGTGTGTCAGTTAGGGTGTGGAAAGTCCC
CAGGCTCCCCAGCAGGCAGAAGTATGCAAAGCATGCATCTCAATTAGTCAGCAACCAGGTGTGGAAAGTC
CCCAGGCTCCCCAGCAGGCAGAAGTATGCAAAGCATGCATCTCAATTAGTCAGCAACCATAGTCCCGCCC
CTAACTCCGCCCATCCCGCCCCTAACTCCGCCCAGTTCCGCCCATTCTCCGCCCCATGGCTGACTAATTT
TTTTTATTTATGCAGAGGCCGAGGCCGCCTCTGCCTCTGAGCTATTCCAGAAGTAGTGAGGAGGCTTTTT
TGGAGGCCTAGGCTTTTGCAAAAAGCTCCCGGGAGCTTGTATATCCATTTTCGGATCTGATCAGCACGTG
ACCATGACCGAGTACAAGCCCACGGTGCGCCTCGCCACCCGCGACGACGTCCCCAGGGCCGTACGCACCC
TCGCCGCCGCGTTCGCCGACTACCCCGCCACGCGCCACACCGTCGATCCGGACCGCCACATCGAGCGGGT
CACCGAGCTGCAAGAACTCTTCCTCACGCGCGTCGGGCTCGACATCGGCAAGGTGTGGGTCGCGGACGAC
GGCGCCGCGGTGGCGGTCTGGACCACGCCGGAGAGCGTCGAAGCGGGGGCGGTGTTCGCCGAGATCGGCC
CGCGCATGGCCGAGTTGAGCGGTTCCCGGCTGGCCGCGCAGCAACAGATGGAAGGCCTCCTGGCGCCGCA
CCGGCCCAAGGAGCCCGCGTGGTTCCTGGCCACCGTCGGCGTCTCGCCCGACCACCAGGGCAAGGGTCTG
GGCAGCGCCGTCGTGCTCCCCGGAGTGGAGGCGGCCGAGCGCGCCGGGGTGCCCGCCTTCCTGGAGACCT
CCGCGCCCCGCAACCTCCCCTTCTACGAGCGGCTCGGCTTCACCGTCACCGCCGACGTCGAGGTGCCCGA
AGGACCGCGCACCTGGTGCATGACCCGCAAGCCCGGTGCCTGACACGTGCTACGAGATTTCGATTCCACC
GCCGCCTTCTATGAAAGGTTGGGCTTCGGAATCGTTTTCCGGGACGCCGGCTGGATGATCCTCCAGCGCG
GGGATCTCATGCTGGAGTTCTTCGCCCACCCCAACTTGTTTATTGCAGCTTATAATGGTTACAAATAAAG
CAATAGCATCACAAATTTCACAAATAAAGCATTTTTTTCACTGCATTCTAGTTGTGGTTTGTCCAAACTC
ATCAATGTATCTTATCATGTCTGGCTAGCCGTCGACCTCTAGCTAGAGCTTGGCGTAATCATGGTCATAG
CTGTTTCCTGTGTGAAATTGTTATCCGCTCACAATTCCACACAACATACGAGCCGGAAGCATAAAGTGTA
AAGCCTGGGGTGCCTAATGAGTGAGCTAACTCACATTAATTGCGTTGCGCTCACTGCCCGCTTTCCAGTC
GGGAAACCTGTCGTGCCAGCTGCATTAATGAATCGGCCAACGCGCGGGGAGAGGCGGTTTGCGTATTGGG
CGCTCTTCCGCTTCCTCGCTCACTGACTCGCTGCGCTCGGTCGTTCGGCTGCGGCGAGCGGTATCAGCTC
ACTCAAAGGCGGTAATACGGTTATCCACAGAATCAGGGGATAACGCAGGAAAGAACATGTGAGCAAAAGG
CCAGCAAAAGGCCAGGAACCGTAAAAAGGCCGCGTTGCTGGCGTTTTTCCATAGGCTCCGCCCCCCTGAC
GAGCATCACAAAAATCGACGCTCAAGTCAGAGGTGGCGAAACCCGACAGGACTATAAAGATACCAGGCGT
TTCCCCCTGGAAGCTCCCTCGTGCGCTCTCCTGTTCCGACCCTGCCGCTTACCGGATACCTGTCCGCCTT
TCTCCCTTCGGGAAGCGTGGCGCTTTCTCATAGCTCACGCTGTAGGTATCTCAGTTCGGTGTAGGTCGTT
CGCTCCAAGCTGGGCTGTGTGCACGAACCCCCCGTTCAGCCCGACCGCTGCGCCTTATCCGGTAACTATC
GTCTTGAGTCCAACCCGGTAAGACACGACTTATCGCCACTGGCAGCAGCCACTGGTAACAGGATTAGCAG
AGCGAGGTATGTAGGCGGTGCTACAGAGTTCTTGAAGTGGTGGCCTAACTACGGCTACACTAGAAGAACA
GTATTTGGTATCTGCGCTCTGCTGAAGCCAGTTACCTTCGGAAAAAGAGTTGGTAGCTCTTGATCCGGCA
AACAAACCACCGCTGGTAGCGGTGGTTTTTTTGTTTGCAAGCAGCAGATTACGCGCAGAAAAAAAGGATC
TCAAGAAGATCCTTTGATCTTTTCTACGGGGTCTGACGCTCAGTGGAACGAAAACTCACGTTAAGGGATT
TTGGTCATGAGATTATCAAAAAGGATCTTCACCTAGATCCTTTTAAATTAAAAATGAAGTTTTAAATCAA
TCTAAAGTATATATGAGTAAACTTGGTCTGACAGTTACCAATGCTTAATCAGTGAGGCACCTATCTCAGC
GATCTGTCTATTTCGTTCATCCATAGTTGCCTGACTCCCCGTCGTGTAGATAACTACGATACGGGAGGGC
TTACCATCTGGCCCCAGTGCTGCAATGATACCGCGAGACCCACGCTCACCGGCTCCAGATTTATCAGCAA
TAAACCAGCCAGCCGGAAGGGCCGAGCGCAGAAGTGGTCCTGCAACTTTATCCGCCTCCATCCAGTCTAT
TAATTGTTGCCGGGAAGCTAGAGTAAGTAGTTCGCCAGTTAATAGTTTGCGCAACGTTGTTGCCATTGCT
ACAGGCATCGTGGTGTCACGCTCGTCGTTTGGTATGGCTTCATTCAGCTCCGGTTCCCAACGATCAAGGC
GAGTTACATGATCCCCCATGTTGTGCAAAAAAGCGGTTAGCTCCTTCGGTCCTCCGATCGTTGTCAGAAG
TAAGTTGGCCGCAGTGTTATCACTCATGGTTATGGCAGCACTGCATAATTCTCTTACTGTCATGCCATCC
GTAAGATGCTTTTCTGTGACTGGTGAGTACTCAACCAAGTCATTCTGAGAATAGTGTATGCGGCGACCGA
GTTGCTCTTGCCCGGCGTCAATACGGGATAATACCGCGCCACATAGCAGAACTTTAAAAGTGCTCATCAT
TGGAAAACGTTCTTCGGGGCGAAAACTCTCAAGGATCTTACCGCTGTTGAGATCCAGTTCGATGTAACCC
ACTCGTGCACCCAACTGATCTTCAGCATCTTTTACTTTCACCAGCGTTTCTGGGTGAGCAAAAACAGGAA
GGCAAAATGCCGCAAAAAAGGGAATAAGGGCGACACGGAAATGTTGAATACTCATACTCTTCCTTTTTCA
ATATTATTGAAGCATTTATCAGGGTTATTGTCTCATGAGCGGATACATATTTGAATGTATTTAGAAAAAT
AAACAAATAGGGGTTCCGCGCACATTTCCCCGAAAAGTGCCACCTGACGTCGACGGATCGGGAGATCCTG
TACGGGCCAGATATCCGCGTTGACATTGATTATTGACTAGTTATTAATAGTAATCAATTACGGGGTCATT
AGTTCATAGCCCATATATGGAGTTCCGCGTTACATAACTTACGGTAAATGGCCCGCCTGGCTGACCGCCC
AACGACCCCCGCCCATTGACGTCAATAATGACGTATGTTCCCATAGTAACGCCAATAGGGACTTTCCATT
GACGTCAATGGGTGGAGTATTTACGGTAAACTGCCCACTTGGCAGTACATCAAGTGTATCATATGCCAAG
TACGCCCCCTATTGACGTCAATGACGGTAAATGGCCCGCCTGGCATTATGCCCAGTACATGACCTTATGG
GACTTTCCTACTTGGCAGTACATCTACGTATTAGTCATCGCTATTACCATGGTGATGCGGTTTTGGCAGT
ACATCAATGGGCGTGGATAGCGGTTTGACTCACGGGGATTTCCAAGTCTCCACCCCATTGACGTCAATGG
GAGTTTGTTTTGGCACCAAAATCAACGGGACTTTCCAAAATGTCGTAACAACTCCGCCCCATTGACGCAA
ATGGGCGGTAGGCGTGTACGGTGGGAGGTCTATATAAGCAGAGCTCTCCCTATCAGTGATAGAGATCTCC
CTATCAGTGATAGAGATCGTCGACGAGCTCGTTTAGTGAACCGTCAGATCGCCTGGAGACGCCATCCACG
CTGTTTTGACCTCCATAGAAGACACCGGGACCGATCCAGCCTCCGGC
