Features (pLannotate 1.2.2; 20 found; start..end, strand, type, name):
     58..2181    +  CDS            MRE11: MRE11_HUMAN - Also known as HNGS1, MRE11A. Experimental evidence at protein level: Swiss-Prot protein existence level 1. Component of the MRN complex, which plays a central role in double-strand break (DSB) repair, DNA recombination, maintenance of telomere integrity and meiosis (PubMed:9651580, PubMed:9590181, PubMed:9705271, PubMed:11741547, PubMed:29670289). The complex possesses single-strand endonuclease activity and double-strand- specific 3'-5' exonuclease activity, which are provided by MRE11 (PubMed:9651580, PubMed:9590181, PubMed:9705271, PubMed:11741547, PubMed:29670289). RAD50 may
   2237..2461    +  polyA_signal   bGH poly(A) signal: bovine growth hormone polyadenylation signal
   2465..2486    +  promoter       SV40 promoter (fragment): SV40 enhancer and early promoter
   2507..2935    +  rep_origin     f1 ori (sequence partly withheld): f1 bacteriophage origin of replication; arrow indicates direction of (+) strand synthesis
   2949..3278    +  promoter       SV40 promoter: SV40 enhancer and early promoter
   3330..3929    +  CDS            PuroR: puromycin N-acetyltransferase; pac from Streptomyces alboniger; confers resistance to puromycin
   3939..4064    +  CDS            ble (fragment): BLE_KLEPN - Experimental evidence at protein level: Swiss-Prot protein existence level 1. Binding protein with a strong affinity to the bleomycin family of antibiotics. Binds to CL990; an antimitotic-antibiotic compound. From Klebsiella pneumoniae.
   4059..4180    +  polyA_signal   SV40 poly(A) signal: SV40 polyadenylation signal
   4254..4270    -  protein_bind   lac operator: The lac repressor binds to the lac operator to inhibit transcription in E. coli. This inhibition can be relieved by adding lactose or isopropyl-β-D-thiogalactopyranoside (IPTG). lac repressor encoded by lacI
   4278..4308    -  promoter       lac promoter: promoter for the E. coli lac operon
   4323..4344    -  protein_bind   CAP binding site: CAP binding activates transcription in the presence of cAMP. E. coli catabolite activator protein
   4357..4449    -  CDS            lacI (fragment): lac repressor; lacI; The lac repressor binds to the lac operator to inhibit transcription in E. coli. This inhibition can be relieved by adding lactose or isopropyl-β-D-thiogalactopyranoside (IPTG).
   4632..5217    -  rep_origin     ori: high-copy-number ColE1/pMB1/pBR322/pUC origin of replication
   5388..6248    -  CDS            AmpR: β-lactamase; bla; confers resistance to ampicillin, carbenicillin, and related antibiotics
   6249..6353    -  promoter       AmpR promoter: bla
   6425..6804    +  enhancer       CMV enhancer: human cytomegalovirus immediate early enhancer
   6805..7008    +  promoter       CMV promoter: human cytomegalovirus (CMV) immediate early promoter
   7010..7029    +  promoter       PLtetO-1 promoter (fragment): modified phage lambda PL promoter with tet operator sites (Lutz and Bujard, 1997)
   7031..7050    +  promoter       PLtetO-1 promoter (fragment): modified phage lambda PL promoter with tet operator sites (Lutz and Bujard, 1997)
   7058..7091    +  promoter       TRE3GV promoter (fragment): 3rd-generation Tet-responsive promoter that can be activated by binding of Tet-On® 3G, optimized for retroviral and lentiviral vectors
>Addgene plasmid #82033 | pICE-HA-MRE11-WT | analyzer sequence | sequence record 155383
AAGCTTGCGGCCGCCGCCACCATGTACCCCTACGATGTGCCTGACTACGCCACCGGTATGAGTACTGCAG
ATGCACTTGATGATGAAAACACATTTAAAATATTAGTTGCAACAGATATTCATCTTGGATTTATGGAGAA
AGATGCAGTCAGAGGAAATGATACGTTTGTAACACTCGATGAAATTTTAAGACTTGCCCAGGAAAATGAA
GTGGATTTTATTTTGTTAGGTGGTGATCTTTTTCATGAAAATAAGCCCTCAAGGAAAACATTACATACCT
GCCTCGAGTTATTAAGAAAATATTGTATGGGTGATCGGCCTGTCCAGTTTGAAATTCTCAGTGATCAGTC
AGTCAACTTTGGTTTTAGTAAGTTTCCATGGGTGAACTATCAAGATGGCAACCTCAACATTTCAATTCCA
GTGTTTAGTATTCATGGCAATCATGACGATCCCACAGGGGCAGATGCACTTTGTGCCTTGGACATTTTAA
GTTGTGCTGGATTTGTAAATCACTTTGGACGTTCAATGTCTGTGGAGAAGATAGACATTAGTCCGGTTTT
GCTTCAAAAAGGAAGCACAAAGATTGCGCTATATGGTTTAGGATCCATTCCAGATGAAAGGCTCTATCGA
ATGTTTGTCAATAAAAAAGTAACAATGTTGAGACCAAAGGAAGATGAGAACTCTTGGTTTAACTTATTTG
TGATTCATCAGAACAGGAGTAAACATGGAAGTACTAACTTCATTCCAGAACAATTTTTGGATGACTTCAT
TGATCTTGTTATCTGGGGCCATGAACATGAGTGTAAAATAGCTCCAACCAAAAATGAACAACAGCTGTTT
TATATCTCACAACCTGGAAGCTCAGTGGTTACTTCTCTTTCCCCAGGAGAAGCTGTAAAGAAACATGTTG
GTTTGCTGCGTATTAAAGGGAGGAAGATGAATATGCATAAAATTCCTCTTCACACAGTGCGGCAGTTTTT
CATGGAGGATATTGTTCTAGCTAATCATCCAGACATTTTTAACCCAGATAATCCTAAAGTAACCCAAGCC
ATACAAAGCTTCTGTTTGGAGAAGATTGAAGAAATGCTTGAAAATGCTGAACGGGAACGTCTGGGTAATT
CTCACCAGCCAGAGAAGCCTCTTGTACGACTGCGAGTGGACTATAGTGGAGGTTTTGAACCTTTCAGTGT
TCTTCGCTTTAGCCAGAAATTTGTGGATCGGGTAGCTAATCCAAAAGACATTATCCATTTTTTCAGGCAT
AGAGAACAAAAGGAAAAAACAGGAGAAGAGATCAACTTTGGGAAACTTATCACAAAGCCTTCAGAAGGAA
CAACTTTAAGGGTAGAAGATCTTGTAAAACAGTACTTTCAAACCGCAGAGAAGAATGTGCAGCTCTCACT
GCTAACAGAAAGAGGGATGGGTGAAGCAGTACAAGAATTTGTGGACAAGGAGGAGAAAGATGCCATTGAG
GAATTAGTGAAATACCAGTTGGAAAAAACACAGCGATTTCTTAAAGAACGTCACATTGATGCCCTCGAAG
ACAAAATCGATGAGGAGGTACGTCGTTTCAGAGAAACCAGACAAAAAAATACTAATGAAGAAGATGATGA
AGTCCGTGAGGCTATGACCAGGGCCAGAGCACTCAGATCTCAGTCAGAGGAGTCTGCTTCTGCCTTTAGT
GCTGATGACCTTATGAGTATAGATTTAGCAGAACAGATGGCTAATGACTCTGATGATAGCATCTCAGCAG
CAACCAACAAAGGAAGAGGCCGAGGAAGAGGTCGAAGAGGTGGAAGAGGGCAGAATTCAGCATCGAGAGG
AGGGTCTCAAAGAGGAAGAGCAGACACTGGTCTGGAGACTTCTACCCGTAGCAGGAACTCAAAGACTGCT
GTGTCAGCATCTAGAAATATGTCTATTATAGATGCCTTTAAATCTACAAGACAGCAGCCTTCCCGAAATG
TCACTACTAAGAATTATTCAGAGGTGATTGAGGTAGATGAATCAGATGTGGAAGAAGACATTTTTCCTAC
CACTTCAAAGACAGATCAAAGGTGGTCCAGCACATCATCCAGCAAAATCATGTCCCAGAGTCAAGTATCG
AAAGGGGTTGATTTTGAATCAAGTGAGGATGATGATGATGATCCTTTTATGAACACTAGTTCTTTAAGAA
GAAATAGAAGATAAGGTACCCTCGAGACGCGTCTGCAGTCTAGATAAACCCGCTGATCAGCCTCGACTGT
GCCTTCTAGTTGCCAGCCATCTGTTGTTTGCCCCTCCCCCGTGCCTTCCTTGACCCTGGAAGGTGCCACT
CCCACTGTCCTTTCCTAATAAAATGAGGAAATTGCATCGCATTGTCTGAGTAGGTGTCATTCTATTCTGG
GGGGTGGGGTGGGGCAGGACAGCAAGGGGGAGGATTGGGAAGACAATAGCAGGCATGCTGGGGATGCGGT
GGGCTCTATGGCTTCTGAGGCGGAAAGAACCAGCTGGGGCTCTAGGGGGTATCCCC
[124 nt withheld, positions 2507-2630]
C
[91 nt withheld, positions 2632-2722]
A
[49 nt withheld, positions 2724-2772]
CCTTTGACGTTGGAGTCCACGTTCTTT
[37 nt withheld, positions 2800-2836]
ACCCTATCTCGGTCTATTCTTTTGATTTATAAGGGATTTTGCCGATTTCGGCCTATTGGTTAAAAAATGA
GCTGATTTAACAAAAATTTAACGCGAATTAATTCTGTGGAATGTGTGTCAGTTAGGGTGTGGAAAGTCCC
CAGGCTCCCCAGCAGGCAGAAGTATGCAAAGCATGCATCTCAATTAGTCAGCAACCAGGTGTGGAAAGTC
CCCAGGCTCCCCAGCAGGCAGAAGTATGCAAAGCATGCATCTCAATTAGTCAGCAACCATAGTCCCGCCC
CTAACTCCGCCCATCCCGCCCCTAACTCCGCCCAGTTCCGCCCATTCTCCGCCCCATGGCTGACTAATTT
TTTTTATTTATGCAGAGGCCGAGGCCGCCTCTGCCTCTGAGCTATTCCAGAAGTAGTGAGGAGGCTTTTT
TGGAGGCCTAGGCTTTTGCAAAAAGCTCCCGGGAGCTTGTATATCCATTTTCGGATCTGATCAGCACGTG
ACCATGACCGAGTACAAGCCCACGGTGCGCCTCGCCACCCGCGACGACGTCCCCAGGGCCGTACGCACCC
TCGCCGCCGCGTTCGCCGACTACCCCGCCACGCGCCACACCGTCGATCCGGACCGCCACATCGAGCGGGT
CACCGAGCTGCAAGAACTCTTCCTCACGCGCGTCGGGCTCGACATCGGCAAGGTGTGGGTCGCGGACGAC
GGCGCCGCGGTGGCGGTCTGGACCACGCCGGAGAGCGTCGAAGCGGGGGCGGTGTTCGCCGAGATCGGCC
CGCGCATGGCCGAGTTGAGCGGTTCCCGGCTGGCCGCGCAGCAACAGATGGAAGGCCTCCTGGCGCCGCA
CCGGCCCAAGGAGCCCGCGTGGTTCCTGGCCACCGTCGGCGTCTCGCCCGACCACCAGGGCAAGGGTCTG
GGCAGCGCCGTCGTGCTCCCCGGAGTGGAGGCGGCCGAGCGCGCCGGGGTGCCCGCCTTCCTGGAGACCT
CCGCGCCCCGCAACCTCCCCTTCTACGAGCGGCTCGGCTTCACCGTCACCGCCGACGTCGAGGTGCCCGA
AGGACCGCGCACCTGGTGCATGACCCGCAAGCCCGGTGCCTGACACGTGCTACGAGATTTCGATTCCACC
GCCGCCTTCTATGAAAGGTTGGGCTTCGGAATCGTTTTCCGGGACGCCGGCTGGATGATCCTCCAGCGCG
GGGATCTCATGCTGGAGTTCTTCGCCCACCCCAACTTGTTTATTGCAGCTTATAATGGTTACAAATAAAG
CAATAGCATCACAAATTTCACAAATAAAGCATTTTTTTCACTGCATTCTAGTTGTGGTTTGTCCAAACTC
ATCAATGTATCTTATCATGTCTGGCTAGCCGTCGACCTCTAGCTAGAGCTTGGCGTAATCATGGTCATAG
CTGTTTCCTGTGTGAAATTGTTATCCGCTCACAATTCCACACAACATACGAGCCGGAAGCATAAAGTGTA
AAGCCTGGGGTGCCTAATGAGTGAGCTAACTCACATTAATTGCGTTGCGCTCACTGCCCGCTTTCCAGTC
GGGAAACCTGTCGTGCCAGCTGCATTAATGAATCGGCCAACGCGCGGGGAGAGGCGGTTTGCGTATTGGG
CGCTCTTCCGCTTCCTCGCTCACTGACTCGCTGCGCTCGGTCGTTCGGCTGCGGCGAGCGGTATCAGCTC
ACTCAAAGGCGGTAATACGGTTATCCACAGAATCAGGGGATAACGCAGGAAAGAACATGTGAGCAAAAGG
CCAGCAAAAGGCCAGGAACCGTAAAAAGGCCGCGTTGCTGGCGTTTTTCCATAGGCTCCGCCCCCCTGAC
GAGCATCACAAAAATCGACGCTCAAGTCAGAGGTGGCGAAACCCGACAGGACTATAAAGATACCAGGCGT
TTCCCCCTGGAAGCTCCCTCGTGCGCTCTCCTGTTCCGACCCTGCCGCTTACCGGATACCTGTCCGCCTT
TCTCCCTTCGGGAAGCGTGGCGCTTTCTCATAGCTCACGCTGTAGGTATCTCAGTTCGGTGTAGGTCGTT
CGCTCCAAGCTGGGCTGTGTGCACGAACCCCCCGTTCAGCCCGACCGCTGCGCCTTATCCGGTAACTATC
GTCTTGAGTCCAACCCGGTAAGACACGACTTATCGCCACTGGCAGCAGCCACTGGTAACAGGATTAGCAG
AGCGAGGTATGTAGGCGGTGCTACAGAGTTCTTGAAGTGGTGGCCTAACTACGGCTACACTAGAAGAACA
GTATTTGGTATCTGCGCTCTGCTGAAGCCAGTTACCTTCGGAAAAAGAGTTGGTAGCTCTTGATCCGGCA
AACAAACCACCGCTGGTAGCGGTTTTTTTGTTTGCAAGCAGCAGATTACGCGCAGAAAAAAAGGATCTCA
AGAAGATCCTTTGATCTTTTCTACGGGGTCTGACGCTCAGTGGAACGAAAACTCACGTTAAGGGATTTTG
GTCATGAGATTATCAAAAAGGATCTTCACCTAGATCCTTTTAAATTAAAAATGAAGTTTTAAATCAATCT
AAAGTATATATGAGTAAACTTGGTCTGACAGTTACCAATGCTTAATCAGTGAGGCACCTATCTCAGCGAT
CTGTCTATTTCGTTCATCCATAGTTGCCTGACTCCCCGTCGTGTAGATAACTACGATACGGGAGGGCTTA
CCATCTGGCCCCAGTGCTGCAATGATACCGCGAGACCCACGCTCACCGGCTCCAGATTTATCAGCAATAA
ACCAGCCAGCCGGAAGGGCCGAGCGCAGAAGTGGTCCTGCAACTTTATCCGCCTCCATCCAGTCTATTAA
TTGTTGCCGGGAAGCTAGAGTAAGTAGTTCGCCAGTTAATAGTTTGCGCAACGTTGTTGCCATTGCTACA
GGCATCGTGGTGTCACGCTCGTCGTTTGGTATGGCTTCATTCAGCTCCGGTTCCCAACGATCAAGGCGAG
TTACATGATCCCCCATGTTGTGCAAAAAAGCGGTTAGCTCCTTCGGTCCTCCGATCGTTGTCAGAAGTAA
GTTGGCCGCAGTGTTATCACTCATGGTTATGGCAGCACTGCATAATTCTCTTACTGTCATGCCATCCGTA
AGATGCTTTTCTGTGACTGGTGAGTACTCAACCAAGTCATTCTGAGAATAGTGTATGCGGCGACCGAGTT
GCTCTTGCCCGGCGTCAATACGGGATAATACCGCGCCACATAGCAGAACTTTAAAAGTGCTCATCATTGG
AAAACGTTCTTCGGGGCGAAAACTCTCAAGGATCTTACCGCTGTTGAGATCCAGTTCGATGTAACCCACT
CGTGCACCCAACTGATCTTCAGCATCTTTTACTTTCACCAGCGTTTCTGGGTGAGCAAAAACAGGAAGGC
AAAATGCCGCAAAAAAGGGAATAAGGGCGACACGGAAATGTTGAATACTCATACTCTTCCTTTTTCAATA
TTATTGAAGCATTTATCAGGGTTATTGTCTCATGAGCGGATACATATTTGAATGTATTTAGAAAAATAAA
CAAATAGGGGTTCCGCGCACATTTCCCCGAAAAGTGCCACCTGACGTCGACGGATCGGGAGATCCTGTAC
GGGCCAGATATCCGCGTTGACATTGATTATTGACTAGTTATTAATAGTAATCAATTACGGGGTCATTAGT
TCATAGCCCATATATGGAGTTCCGCGTTACATAACTTACGGTAAATGGCCCGCCTGGCTGACCGCCCAAC
GACCCCCGCCCATTGACGTCAATAATGACGTATGTTCCCATAGTAACGCCAATAGGGACTTTCCATTGAC
GTCAATGGGTGGAGTATTTACGGTAAACTGCCCACTTGGCAGTACATCAAGTGTATCATATGCCAAGTAC
GCCCCCTATTGACGTCAATGACGGTAAATGGCCCGCCTGGCATTATGCCCAGTACATGACCTTATGGGAC
TTTCCTACTTGGCAGTACATCTACGTATTAGTCATCGCTATTACCATGGTGATGCGGTTTTGGCAGTACA
TCAATGGGCGTGGATAGCGGTTTGACTCACGGGGATTTCCAAGTCTCCACCCCATTGACGTCAATGGGAG
TTTGTTTTGGCACCAAAATCAACGGGACTTTCCAAAATGTCGTAACAACTCCGCCCCATTGACGCAAATG
GGCGGTAGGCGTGTACGGTGGGAGGTCTATATAAGCAGAGCTCTCCCTATCAGTGATAGAGATCTCCCTA
TCAGTGATAGAGATCGTCGACGAGCTCGTTTAGTGAACCGTCAGATCGCCTGGAGACGCCATCCACGCTG
TTTTGACCTCCATAGAAGACACCGGGACCGATCCAGCCTCCGGC
