>Addgene plasmid #82033 | pICE-HA-MRE11-WT | addgene partial sequence | sequence record 157235 | CMV-F 5'-CGCAAATGGGCGGTAGGCGTG-3'
AGCAGAGCTCTCCCTATCAGTGATAGAGATCTCCCTATCAGTGATAGAGATCGTCGACGAGCTCGTTTAG
TGAACCGTCAGATCGCCTGGAGACGCCATCCACGCTGTTTTGACCTCCATAGAAGACACCGGGACCGATC
CAGCCTCCGGCAAGCTTGCGGCCGCCGCCACCATGTACCCCTACGATGTGCCTGACTACGCCACCGGTAT
GAGTACTGCAGATGCACTTGATGATGAAAACACATTTAAAATATTAGTTGCAACAGATATTCATCTTGGA
TTTATGGAGAAAGATGCAGTCAGAGGAAATGATACGTTTGTAACACTCGATGAAATTTTAAGACTTGCCC
AGGAAAATGAAGTGGATTTTATTTTGTTAGGTGGTGATCTTTTTCATGAAAATAAGCCCTCAAGGAAAAC
ATTACATACCTGCCTCGAGTTATTAAGAAAATATTGTATGGGTGATCGGCCTGTCCAGTTTGAAATTCTC
AGTGATCAGTCAGTCAACTTTGGTTTTAGTAAGTTTCCATGGGTGAACTATCAAGATGGCAACCTCAACA
TTTCAATTCCAGTGTTTAGTATTCATGGCAATCATGACGATCCCACAGGGGCAGATGCACTTTGTGCCTT
GGACATTTTAAGTTGTGCTGGATTTGTAAATCACTTTGGACGTTCAATGTCTGTGGAGAAGATAGACATT
AGTCCGGTTTTGCTTCAAAAAGGAAGCACAAAGATTGCGCTATATGGTTTAGGATCCATTCCAGATGAAA
GGCTCTATCGAATGTTTGTCAATAAAAAAGTAACAATGTTGAGACCAAAGGAAGATGAGAACTCTTGGTT
TAACTTATTTGTGATTCATCAGAACAGGAGTAAACATG
