>Addgene plasmid #82033 | pICE-HA-MRE11-WT | addgene partial sequence | sequence record 157236 | BGH-rev 5'-TAGAAGGCACAGTCGAGG-3'
CAGACGCGTCTCGAGGGTACCTTATCTTCTATTTCTTCTTAAAGAACTAGTGTTCATAAAAGGATCATCA
TCATCATCCTCACTTGATTCAAAATCAACCCCTTTCGATACTTGACTCTGGGACATGATTTTGCTGGATG
ATGTGCTGGACCACCTTTGATCTGTCTTTGAAGTGGTAGGAAAAATGTCTTCTTCCACATCTGATTCATC
TACCTCAATCACCTCTGAATAATTCTTAGTAGTGACATTTCGGGAAGGCTGCTGTCTTGTAGATTTAAAG
GCATCTATAATAGACATATTTCTAGATGCTGACACAGCAGTCTTTGAGTTCCTGCTACGGGTAGAAGTCT
CCAGACCAGTGTCTGCTCTTCCTCTTTGAGACCCTCCTCTCGATGCTGAATTCTGCCCTCTTCCACCTCT
TCGACCTCTTCCTCGGCCTCTTCCTTTGTTGGTTGCTGCTGAGATGCTATCATCAGAGTCATTAGCCATC
TGTTCTGCTAAATCTATACTCATAAGGTCATCAGCACTAAAGGCAGAAGCAGACTCCTCTGACTGAGATC
TGAGTGCTCTGGCCCTGGTCATAGCCTCACGGACTTCATCATCTTCTTCATTAGTATTTTTTTGTCTGGT
TTCTCTGAAACGACGTACCTCCTCATCGATTTTGTCTTCGAGGGCATCAATGTGACGTTCTTTAAGAAAT
CGCTGTGTTTTTTCCAACTGGTATTTCACTAATTCCTCAATGGCATCTTTCTCCTCCTTGTCCACAAATT
CTTGTACTGCTTCACCCATCCCTCTTTCTGTTAGCAGTGAGAGCTGCACATTCTTCTCTGCGGTTTGAAA
GTACTGTTTTACAAGATCTTCTACCCTTAAAGTTGT
